LOCUS       Exported 4041 bp ds-DNA circular SYN 12-MAY-2021
DEFINITION  Gateway entry clone with codon-optimized ORF sequence for subcloning
            into custom expression vectors.
ACCESSION   .
VERSION     .
KEYWORDS    pDONR221_SLC17A4
SOURCE      synthetic DNA construct
  ORGANISM  synthetic DNA construct
REFERENCE   1 (bases 1 to 4041)
  TITLE     RESOLUTE consortium SLC collection
REFERENCE   2 (bases 1 to 4041)
  AUTHORS   .
  TITLE     Direct Submission
  JOURNAL   Exported May 12, 2021 from SnapGene Server 1.1.58
            http://www.snapgene.com
FEATURES             Location/Qualifiers
     source          1..4041
                     /organism="synthetic DNA construct"
                     /mol_type="other DNA"
     primer_bind     92..109
                     /label=L4440
                     /note="L4440 vector, forward primer"
     terminator      268..295
                     /label=rrnB T2 terminator
                     /note="transcription terminator T2 from the E. coli rrnB
                     gene"
     terminator      387..473
                     /gene="Escherichia coli rrnB"
                     /label=rrnB T1 terminator
                     /note="transcription terminator T1 from the E. coli rrnB
                     gene"
     primer_bind     522..544
                     /label=M13/pUC Forward
                     /note="In lacZ gene"
     primer_bind     536..553
                     /label=M13 Forward
                     /note="In lacZ gene. Also called M13-F20 or M13 (-21)
                     Forward"
     primer_bind     537..553
                     /label=M13 fwd
                     /note="common sequencing primer, one of multiple similar
                     variants"
     protein_bind    569..668
                     /gene="mutant version of attL"
                     /label=attL1
                     /bound_moiety="LR Clonase(TM)"
                     /note="recombination site for the Gateway(R) LR reaction"
     protein_bind    complement(2166..2265)
                     /gene="mutant version of attL"
                     /label=attL2
                     /bound_moiety="LR Clonase(TM)"
                     /note="recombination site for the Gateway(R) LR reaction"
     primer_bind     complement(2282..2301)
                     /label=T7
                     /note="T7 promoter, forward primer"
     promoter        complement(2283..2301)
                     /label=T7 promoter
                     /note="promoter for bacteriophage T7 RNA polymerase"
     primer_bind     complement(2306..2322)
                     /label=M13 rev
                     /note="common sequencing primer, one of multiple similar
                     variants"
     primer_bind     complement(2306..2322)
                     /label=M13 Reverse
                     /note="In lacZ gene. Also called M13-rev"
     primer_bind     complement(2424..2443)
                     /label=pENTR-R
                     /note="pENTR vectors, reverse primer"
     CDS             2435..3244
                     /codon_start=1
                     /gene="aph(3')-Ia"
                     /product="aminoglycoside phosphotransferase"
                     /label=KanR
                     /note="confers resistance to kanamycin in bacteria or G418
                     (Geneticin(R)) in eukaryotes"
                     /translation="MSHIQRETSRPRLNSNMDADLYGYKWARDNVGQSGATIYRLYGKP
                     DAPELFLKHGKGSVANDVTDEMVRLNWLTEFMPLPTIKHFIRTPDDAWLLTTAIPGKTA
                     FQVLEEYPDSGENIVDALAVFLRRLHSIPVCNCPFNSDRVFRLAQAQSRMNNGLVDASD
                     FDDERNGWPVEQVWKEMHKLLPFSPDSVVTHGDFSLDNLIFDEGKLIGCIDVGRVGIAD
                     RYQDLAILWNCLGEFSPSLQKRLFQKYGIDNPDMNKLQFHLMLDEFF"
     primer_bind     complement(2502..2521)
                     /label=Kan-R
                     /note="Kanamycin resistance gene, reverse primer"
     rep_origin      3391..3979
                     /direction=RIGHT
                     /label=ori
                     /note="high-copy-number ColE1/pMB1/pBR322/pUC origin of
                     replication"
     primer_bind     3880..3899
                     /label=pBR322ori-F
                     /note="pBR322 origin, forward primer"
ORIGIN
        1 ctttcctgcg ttatcccctg attctgtgga taaccgtatt accgcctttg agtgagctga
       61 taccgctcgc cgcagccgaa cgaccgagcg cagcgagtca gtgagcgagg aagcggaaga
      121 gcgcccaata cgcaaaccgc ctctccccgc gcgttggccg attcattaat gcagctggca
      181 cgacaggttt cccgactgga aagcgggcag tgagcgcaac gcaattaata cgcgtaccgc
      241 tagccaggaa gagtttgtag aaacgcaaaa aggccatccg tcaggatggc cttctgctta
      301 gtttgatgcc tggcagttta tggcgggcgt cctgcccgcc accctccggg ccgttgcttc
      361 acaacgttca aatccgctcc cggcggattt gtcctactca ggagagcgtt caccgacaaa
      421 caacagataa aacgaaaggc ccagtcttcc gactgagcct ttcgttttat ttgatgcctg
      481 gcagttccct actctcgcgt taacgctagc atggatgttt tcccagtcac gacgttgtaa
      541 aacgacggcc agtcttaagc tcgggcccca aataatgatt ttattttgac tgatagtgac
      601 ctgttcgttg caacacattg atgagcaatg cttttttata atgccaactt tgtacaaaaa
      661 agcaggctcc accatgagca ccggacctga cgtgaaggca acagtgggcg acatcagctc
      721 cgatggcaac ctgaatgtgg cccaggagga gtgctccagg aagggctttt gttctgtgcg
      781 ccacggactg gccctgatcc tgcagctgtg caacttctcc atctacaccc agcagatgaa
      841 tctgtctatc gccatcccag ccatggtgaa caatacagca ccacctagcc agccaaacgc
      901 atccaccgag aggccatcca cagactctca gggctattgg aatgagaccc tgaaggagtt
      961 taaggcaatg gcaccagcat acgattggtc ccctgagatc cagggcatca tcctgtctag
     1021 cctgaactat ggctcttttc tggcccctat cccaagcggc tatgtggccg gcatcttcgg
     1081 agcaaagtac gtggtgggag caggactgtt catctcctct tttctgaccc tgttcatccc
     1141 actggcagca aatgcaggag tggccctgct gatcgtgctg aggatcgtgc agggcatcgc
     1201 ccaggtcatg gtgctgacag gccagtactc catctgggtg aagtgggcac caccactgga
     1261 gcggagccag ctgaccacaa tcgccggctc tggcagcatg ctgggaagct tcatcgtgct
     1321 gctggcagga ggactgctgt gccagaccat cggctggccc tacgtgttct atatctttgg
     1381 aggaatcgga tgtgcatgct gtccactgtg gtttcctctg atctatgacg atccagtgaa
     1441 ccaccccttc atctctgccg gcgagaagcg gtacatcgtg tgcagcctgg cccagcagga
     1501 ttgttctcct ggctggagcc tgccaatcag agccatgatc aagagcctgc ctctgtgggc
     1561 catcctggtg tcctactttt gcgagtattg gctgttctac acaatcatgg cctatacccc
     1621 cacatacatc agctccgtgc tgcaggccaa tctgagggac tccggaatcc tgtctgccct
     1681 gccttttgtg gtgggctgca tctgtatcat cctgggcggc ctgctggccg atttcctgct
     1741 gagccggaag atcctgagac tgatcaccat caggaagctg tttacagcca tcggcgtgct
     1801 gttcccttct gtgatcctgg tgagcctgcc atgggtgcgc tctagccaca gcatgaccat
     1861 gacatttctg gtgctgtcct ctgccatcag ctccttttgt gagtccggcg ccctggtgaa
     1921 cttcctggac atcgccccaa gatataccgg ctttctgaag ggcctgctgc aggtgttcgc
     1981 acacatcgca ggagcaatct ccccaacagc agcaggcttc tttatcagcc aggattccga
     2041 gtttggctgg aggaacgtgt tcctgctgag cgccgcagtg aatatctccg gcctggtgtt
     2101 ttacctgatc ttcggcagag ccgacgtgca ggattgggcc aaggagcaga ccttcacaca
     2161 cctggaccca gctttcttgt acaaagttgg cattataaga aagcattgct tatcaatttg
     2221 ttgcaacgaa caggtcacta tcagtcaaaa taaaatcatt atttgccatc cagctgatat
     2281 cccctatagt gagtcgtatt acatggtcat agctgtttcc tggcagctct ggcccgtgtc
     2341 tcaaaatctc tgatgttaca ttgcacaaga taaaaatata tcatcatgaa caataaaact
     2401 gtctgcttac ataaacagta atacaagggg tgttatgagc catattcaac gggaaacgtc
     2461 gaggccgcga ttaaattcca acatggatgc tgatttatat gggtataaat gggctcgcga
     2521 taatgtcggg caatcaggtg cgacaatcta tcgcttgtat gggaagcccg atgcgccaga
     2581 gttgtttctg aaacatggca aaggtagcgt tgccaatgat gttacagatg agatggtcag
     2641 actaaactgg ctgacggaat ttatgcctct tccgaccatc aagcatttta tccgtactcc
     2701 tgatgatgca tggttactca ccactgcgat ccccggaaaa acagcattcc aggtattaga
     2761 agaatatcct gattcaggtg aaaatattgt tgatgcgctg gcagtgttcc tgcgccggtt
     2821 gcattcgatt cctgtttgta attgtccttt taacagcgat cgcgtatttc gtctcgctca
     2881 ggcgcaatca cgaatgaata acggtttggt tgatgcgagt gattttgatg acgagcgtaa
     2941 tggctggcct gttgaacaag tctggaaaga aatgcataaa cttttgccat tctcaccgga
     3001 ttcagtcgtc actcatggtg atttctcact tgataacctt atttttgacg aggggaaatt
     3061 aataggttgt attgatgttg gacgagtcgg aatcgcagac cgataccagg atcttgccat
     3121 cctatggaac tgcctcggtg agttttctcc ttcattacag aaacggcttt ttcaaaaata
     3181 tggtattgat aatcctgata tgaataaatt gcagtttcat ttgatgctcg atgagttttt
     3241 ctaatcagaa ttggttaatt ggttgtaaca ctggcagagc attacgctga cttgacggga
     3301 cggcgcaagc tcatgaccaa aatcccttaa cgtgagttac gcgtcgttcc actgagcgtc
     3361 agaccccgta gaaaagatca aaggatcttc ttgagatcct ttttttctgc gcgtaatctg
     3421 ctgcttgcaa acaaaaaaac caccgctacc agcggtggtt tgtttgccgg atcaagagct
     3481 accaactctt tttccgaagg taactggctt cagcagagcg cagataccaa atactgttct
     3541 tctagtgtag ccgtagttag gccaccactt caagaactct gtagcaccgc ctacatacct
     3601 cgctctgcta atcctgttac cagtggctgc tgccagtggc gataagtcgt gtcttaccgg
     3661 gttggactca agacgatagt taccggataa ggcgcagcgg tcgggctgaa cggggggttc
     3721 gtgcacacag cccagcttgg agcgaacgac ctacaccgaa ctgagatacc tacagcgtga
     3781 gctatgagaa agcgccacgc ttcccgaagg gagaaaggcg gacaggtatc cggtaagcgg
     3841 cagggtcgga acaggagagc gcacgaggga gcttccaggg ggaaacgcct ggtatcttta
     3901 tagtcctgtc gggtttcgcc acctctgact tgagcgtcga tttttgtgat gctcgtcagg
     3961 ggggcggagc ctatggaaaa acgccagcaa cgcggccttt ttacggttcc tggccttttg
     4021 ctggcctttt gctcacatgt t
//
