[The description below was written by a language model from this plasmid's Addgene catalogue record and the feature table of its GenBank file.]
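Description:
pDONR221_SLC17A4 is a Gateway entry clone built on the pDONR221 backbone, carrying a codon-optimized open reading frame for human SLC17A4 (also known as KIAA2138), a member of the solute carrier family. The circular plasmid is 4,041 bp, with a 1,491 bp insert in a backbone of roughly 2.55 kb. It is maintained in E. coli at high copy through a ColE1/pUC-type origin of replication and is selected with kanamycin via the aph(3')-Ia aminoglycoside phosphotransferase gene.

The feature table does not annotate the ORF itself, but the insert occupies the interval between the attL1 and attL2 recombination sites, which is consistent in length with the stated insert size. These attL sites are substrates for LR Clonase, allowing the SLC17A4 coding sequence to be transferred directionally and in frame into any attR-containing destination vector. The rrnB T1 and T2 transcription terminators lie upstream of attL1 and insulate the cassette from read-through transcription originating in the backbone. A T7 promoter sits just outside attL2, oriented toward the insert on the reverse strand, and M13 forward and reverse primer sites flank the cassette for sequence verification.

Although the catalogue lists the vector type as mammalian expression, the plasmid contains no mammalian promoter, polyadenylation signal or annotated tag, so it is not itself an expression construct. As the stated purpose indicates, it serves as a shuttle source for subcloning the ORF into custom expression vectors. It belongs to a consortium-generated collection of SLC transporter clones assembled to support functional study of these transporters and drug discovery.
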