Addgene plasmid #131924: pDONR221_SLC17A4
Purpose: Gateway entry clone with codon-optimized ORF sequence for subcloning into custom expression vectors
Depositing lab: RESOLUTE Consortium & Giulio Superti-Furga. Depositing organization: CeMM Research Center for Molecular Medicine. Publication: The RESOLUTE consortium: unlocking SLC transporters for drug discovery. Superti-Furga G, Lackner D, Wiedmer T, Ingles-Prieto A, Barbosa B, Girardi E, Goldmann U, Gurtl B, Klavins K, Klimek C, Lindinger S, Lineiro-Retes E, Muller AC, Onstein S, Redinger G, Reil D, Sedlyarov V, Wolf G, Crawford M, Everley R, ... Steppan CM. Nat Rev Drug Discov. 2020 Jul;19(7):429-430. doi: 10.1038/d41573-020-00056-6. PubMed 32265506.
Backbone
  Vector backbone: pDONR221
  Backbone manufacturer: Thermo Fisher Scientific
  Backbone size w/o insert (bp): 2550
  Vector type: Mammalian Expression
Growth in bacteria
  Bacterial resistance: Kanamycin, 50 μg/mL
  Growth temperature: 37°C
  Growth strain: Stbl3
  Copy number: High Copy
Gene/Insert
  Gene/Insert name: SLC17A4 (alt name: KIAA2138)
  Species: H. sapiens (human)
  Insert size (bp): 1491
  Entrez Gene: SLC17A4 (a.k.a. KAIA2138)
  Cloning method: Gateway Cloning
  Sequencing primers: 5′ M13-fwd; 3′ M13-rev
Terms and licenses: Academic/Nonprofit Terms; Industry Terms
Depositor comments: For more information on the full Resolute plasmid collection, please see www.addgene.org/depositor-collections/re-solute/. Please provide your feedback on this plasmid to the RESOLUTE consortium by filling out their RESOLUTE repository feedback form: https://forms.office.com/Pages/ResponsePage.aspx?id=0e05yklzmkS7rjFGQL4N7z4feCLQvEJAmVcOCM_u885UN1JJRko0Ukg4TVQwNTZLOUxPQVJWT1NHUCQlQCN0PWcu
How to cite: pDONR221_SLC17A4 was a gift from RESOLUTE Consortium & Giulio Superti-Furga (Addgene plasmid # 131924 ; http://n2t.net/addgene:131924 ; RRID:Addgene_131924)
