>Addgene plasmid #131924 | pDONR221_SLC17A4 | depositor partial sequence | sequence record 253248 | Codon-optimized ORF of SLC17A4
ATGAGCACCGGACCTGACGTGAAGGCAACAGTGGGCGACATCAGCTCCGATGGCAACCTGAATGTGGCCC
AGGAGGAGTGCTCCAGGAAGGGCTTTTGTTCTGTGCGCCACGGACTGGCCCTGATCCTGCAGCTGTGCAA
CTTCTCCATCTACACCCAGCAGATGAATCTGTCTATCGCCATCCCAGCCATGGTGAACAATACAGCACCA
CCTAGCCAGCCAAACGCATCCACCGAGAGGCCATCCACAGACTCTCAGGGCTATTGGAATGAGACCCTGA
AGGAGTTTAAGGCAATGGCACCAGCATACGATTGGTCCCCTGAGATCCAGGGCATCATCCTGTCTAGCCT
GAACTATGGCTCTTTTCTGGCCCCTATCCCAAGCGGCTATGTGGCCGGCATCTTCGGAGCAAAGTACGTG
GTGGGAGCAGGACTGTTCATCTCCTCTTTTCTGACCCTGTTCATCCCACTGGCAGCAAATGCAGGAGTGG
CCCTGCTGATCGTGCTGAGGATCGTGCAGGGCATCGCCCAGGTCATGGTGCTGACAGGCCAGTACTCCAT
CTGGGTGAAGTGGGCACCACCACTGGAGCGGAGCCAGCTGACCACAATCGCCGGCTCTGGCAGCATGCTG
GGAAGCTTCATCGTGCTGCTGGCAGGAGGACTGCTGTGCCAGACCATCGGCTGGCCCTACGTGTTCTATA
TCTTTGGAGGAATCGGATGTGCATGCTGTCCACTGTGGTTTCCTCTGATCTATGACGATCCAGTGAACCA
CCCCTTCATCTCTGCCGGCGAGAAGCGGTACATCGTGTGCAGCCTGGCCCAGCAGGATTGTTCTCCTGGC
TGGAGCCTGCCAATCAGAGCCATGATCAAGAGCCTGCCTCTGTGGGCCATCCTGGTGTCCTACTTTTGCG
AGTATTGGCTGTTCTACACAATCATGGCCTATACCCCCACATACATCAGCTCCGTGCTGCAGGCCAATCT
GAGGGACTCCGGAATCCTGTCTGCCCTGCCTTTTGTGGTGGGCTGCATCTGTATCATCCTGGGCGGCCTG
CTGGCCGATTTCCTGCTGAGCCGGAAGATCCTGAGACTGATCACCATCAGGAAGCTGTTTACAGCCATCG
GCGTGCTGTTCCCTTCTGTGATCCTGGTGAGCCTGCCATGGGTGCGCTCTAGCCACAGCATGACCATGAC
ATTTCTGGTGCTGTCCTCTGCCATCAGCTCCTTTTGTGAGTCCGGCGCCCTGGTGAACTTCCTGGACATC
GCCCCAAGATATACCGGCTTTCTGAAGGGCCTGCTGCAGGTGTTCGCACACATCGCAGGAGCAATCTCCC
CAACAGCAGCAGGCTTCTTTATCAGCCAGGATTCCGAGTTTGGCTGGAGGAACGTGTTCCTGCTGAGCGC
CGCAGTGAATATCTCCGGCCTGGTGTTTTACCTGATCTTCGGCAGAGCCGACGTGCAGGATTGGGCCAAG
GAGCAGACCTTCACACACCTG
